>Addgene plasmid #103451 | LSB-hsa-miR-338-5p | depositor full sequence | sequence record 195951 | Full Sequence
AATTGAGGGGATAACGCAGGAAAGAACATGTGAGCAAAAGGCCAGCAAAAGGCCAGGAACCGTAAAAAGG
CCGCGTTGCTGGCGTTTTTCCATAGGCTCCGCCCCCCTGACGAGCATCACAAAAATCGACGCTCAAGTCA
GAGGTGGCGAAACCCGACAGGACTATAAAGATACCAGGCGTTTCCCCCTGGAAGCTCCCTCGTGCGCTCT
CCTGTTCCGACCCTGCCGCTTACCGGATACCTGTCCGCCTTTCTCCCTTCGGGAAGCGTGGCGCTTTCTC
ATAGCTCACGCTGTAGGTATCTCAGTTCGGTGTAGGTCGTTCGCTCCAAGCTGGGCTGTGTGCACGAACC
CCCCGTTCAGCCCGACCGCTGCGCCTTATCCGGTAACTATCGTCTTGAGTCCAACCCGGTAAGACACGAC
TTATCGCCACTGGCAGCAGCCACTGGTAACAGGATTAGCAGAGCGAGGTATGTAGGCGGTGCTACAGAGT
TCTTGAAGTGGTGGCCTAACTACGGCTACACTAGAAGAACAGTATTTGGTATCTGCGCTCTGCTGAAGCC
AGTTACCTTCGGAAAAAGAGTTGGTAGCTCTTGATCCGGCAAACAAACCACCGCTGGTAGCGGTGGTTTT
TTTGTTTGCAAGCAGCAGATTACGCGCAGAAAAAAAGGATCTCAAGAAGATCCTTTGATCTTTTCTACGG
GGTCTGACGCTCAGTGGAACGAAAACTCACGTTAAGGGATTTTGGTCATGAGATTATCAAAAAGGATCTT
CACCTAGATCCTTTTAAATTAAAAATGAAGTTTTAAATCAATCTAAAGTATATATGAGTAAACTTGGTCT
GACAGTTACCAATGCTTAATCAGTGAGGCACCTATCTCAGCGATCTGTCTATTTCGTTCATCCATAGTTG
CCTGACTCCCCGTCGTGTAGATAACTACGATACGGGAGGGCTTACCATCTGGCCCCAGTGCTGCAATGAT
ACCGCGAGAACCACGCTCACCGGCTCCAGATTTATCAGCAATAAACCAGCCAGCCGGAAGGGCCGAGCGC
AGAAGTGGTCCTGCAACTTTATCCGCCTCCATCCAGTCTATTAATTGTTGCCGGGAAGCTAGAGTAAGTA
GTTCGCCAGTTAATAGTTTGCGCAACGTTGTTGCCATTGCTACAGGCATCGTGGTGTCACGCTCGTCGTT
TGGTATGGCTTCATTCAGCTCCGGTTCCCAACGATCAAGGCGAGTTACATGATCCCCCATGTTGTGCAAA
AAAGCGGTTAGCTCCTTCGGTCCTCCGATCGTTGTCAGAAGTAAGTTGGCCGCAGTGTTATCACTCATGG
TTATGGCAGCACTGCATAATTCTCTTACTGTCATGCCATCCGTAAGATGCTTTTCTGTGACTGGTGAGTA
CTCAACCAAGTCATTCTGAGAATAGTGTATGCGGCGACCGAGTTGCTCTTGCCCGGCGTCAATACGGGAT
AATACCGCGCCACATAGCAGAACTTTAAAAGTGCTCATCATTGGAAAACGTTCTTCGGGGCGAAAACTCT
CAAGGATCTTACCGCTGTTGAGATCCAGTTCGATGTAACCCACTCGTGCACCCAACTGATCTTCAGCATC
TTTTACTTTCACCAGCGTTTCTGGGTGAGCAAAAACAGGAAGGCAAAATGCCGCAAAAAAGGGAATAAGG
GCGACACGGAAATGTTGAATACTCATACTCTTCCTTTTTCAATATTATTGAAGCATTTATCAGGGTTATT
GTCTCATGAGCGGATACATATTTGAATGTAGCTCCGAATTTCTCGAGGGCTTGTCGACGACGGCGGTCTC
CGTCGTCAGGATCATGAATTCGACCCGCCTGCCACCATGACCGAGTACAAGCCCACGGTGCGCCTCGCCA
CCCGCGACGACGTCCCCCGGGCCGTACGCACCCTCGCCGCCGCGTTCGCCGACTACCCCGCCACGCGCCA
CACCGTCGACCCGGACCGCCACATCGAGCGGGTCACCGAGCTGCAAGAACTCTTCCTCACGCGCGTCGGG
CTCGACATCGGCAAGGTGTGGGTCGCGGACGACGGCGCCGCGGTGGCGGTCTGGACCACGCCGGAGAGCG
TCGAAGCGGGGGCGGTGTTCGCCGAGATCGGCCCGCGCATGGCCGAGTTGAGCGGTTCCCGGCTGGCCGC
GCAGCAACAGATGGAAGGCCTCCTGGCGCCGCACCGGCCCAAGGAGCCCGCGTGGTTCCTGGCCACCGTC
GGCGTCTCGCCCGACCACCAGGGCAAGGGTCTGGGCAGCGCCGTCGTGCTCCCCGGAGTGGAGGCGGCCG
AGCGCGCCGGGGTGCCCGCCTTCCTGGAGACATCCGCGCCCCGCAACCTCCCCTTCTACGAGCGGCTCGG
CTTCACCGTCACCGCCGACGTCGAGGTGCCCGAAGGACCGCGCACCTGGTGCATGACCCGCAAGCCCGGT
GCCTGATACGCGTGAATTCACTCCTCAGGTGCAGGCTGCCTATCAGAAGGTGGTGGCTGGTGTGGCCAAT
GCCCTGGCTCACAAATACCACTGAGATCTTTTTCCCTCTGCCAAAAATTATGGGGACATCATGAAGCCCC
TTGAGCATCTGACTTCTGGCTAATAAAGGAAATTTATTTTCATTGCAATAGTGTGTTGGAATTTTTTGTG
TCTCTCACTCGGAAGGACATATGGGAGGGCAAATCATTTAAAACATCAGAATGAGTATTTGGTTTAGAGT
TTGGCAACATATGCCCATATGCTGGCTGCCATGAACAAAGGTTGGCTATAAAGAGGTCATCAGTATATGA
AACAGCCCCCTGCTGTCCATTCCTTATTCCATAGAAAAGCCTTGACTTGAGGTTAGATTTTTTTTATATT
TTGTTTTGTGTTATTTTTTTCTTTAACATCCCTAAAATTTTCCTTACATGTTTTACTAGCCAGATTTTTC
CTCCTCTCCTGACTACTCCCAGTCATAGCTGTCCCTCTTCTCTTATGGAGATCCCTCGACCTGCAGCCCA
AGCTTGAATTCTCTAGAATTACCCTGTTATCCCTATGCTTGGTTTACCGAGCTCTTATTGGTTTTCAAAC
TTCATTGACTGTGCCCAACGCGCCTGGGAGCTCACGGGGACAGCCCCCCCCCAAAGCCCCCAGGGATGTA
ATTACGTCCCTCCCCCGCTAGGGGGCAGCAGCGAGCCGCCCGGGGCTCCGCTCCGGTCCGGCGCTCCCCC
CGCATCCCCGAGCCGGCAGCGTGCGGGGACAGCCCGGGCACGGGGAAGGTGGCACGGGATCGCTTTCCTC
TGAACGCTTCTCGCTGCTCTTTGAGCCTGCAGACACCTGGGGGGATACGGGGAAAAAGCTAGGCTGAAAG
ACCGGTTCTTAGAATGACACGCGCCTGGGAGCTCACGGGGACAGCCCCCCCCCAAAGCCCCCAGGGATGT
AATTACGTCCCTCCCCCGCTAGGGGGCAGCAGCGAGCCGCCCGGGGCTCCGCTCCGGTCCGGCGCTCCCC
CCGCATCCCCGAGCCGGCAGCGTGCGGGGACAGCCCGGGCACGGGGAAGGTGGCACGGGATCGCTTTCCT
CTGAACGCTTCTCGCTGCTCTTTGAGCCTGCAGACACCTGGGGGGATACGGGGAAAAAGCTAACTTCTGA
GACGACAACTTTGTATAGAAAAGTTGGCTCCGAATTCGCCCTTGACAGCAGAGATCCAGTTTGGTTAATT
AATTGGCTCCGGTGCCCGTCAGTGGGCAGAGCGCACATCGCCCACAGTCCCCGAGAAGTTGTGGGGAGGG
GTCGGCAATTGAACCGGTGCCTAGAGAAGGTGGCGCGGGGTAAACTGGGAAAGTGATGTCGTGTACTGGC
TCCGCCTTTTTCCCGAGGGTGGGGGAGAACCGTATATAAGTGCAGTAGTCGCCGTGAACGTTCTTTTTCG
CAACGGGTTTGCCGCCAGAACACAGGTAAGTGCCGTGTGTGGTTCCCGCGGGCCTGGCCTCTTTACGGGT
TATGGCCCTTGCGTGCCTTGAATTACTTCCACCTGGCTGCAGTACGTGATTCTTGATCCCGAGCTTCGGG
TTGGAAGTGGGTGGGAGAGTTCGAGGCCTTGCGCTTAAGGAGCCCCTTCGCCTCGTGCTTGAGTTGAGGC
CTGGCCTGGGCGCTGGGGCCGCCGCGTGCGAATCTGGTGGCACCTTCGCGCCTGTCTCGCTGCTTTCGAT
AAGTCTCTAGCCATTTAAAATTTTTGATGACCTGCTGCGACGCTTTTTTTCTGGCAAGATAGTCTTGTAA
ATGCGGGCCAAGATCTGCACACTGGTATTTCGGTTTTTGGGGCCGCGGGCGGCGACGGGGCCCGTGCGTC
CCAGCGCACATGTTCGGCGAGGCGGGGCCTGCGAGCGCGGCCACCGAGAATCGGACGGGGGTAGTCTCAA
GCTGGCCGGCCTGCTCTGGTGCCTGGCCTCGCGCCGCCGTGTATCGCCCCGCCCTGGGCGGCAAGGCTGG
CCCGGTCGGCACCAGTTGCGTGAGCGGAAAGATGGCCGCTTCCCGGCCCTGCTGCAGGGAGCTCAAAATG
GAGGACGCGGCGCTCGGGAGAGCGGGCGGGTGAGTCACCCACACAAAGGAAAAGGGCCTTTCCGTCCTCA
GCCGTCGCTTCATGTGACTCCACGGAGTACCGGGCGCCGTCCAGGCACCTCGATTAGTTCTCGAGCTTTT
GGAGTACGTCGTCTTTAGGTTGGGGGGAGGGGTTTTATGCGATGGAGTTTCCCCACACTGAGTGGGTGGA
GACTGAAGTTAGGCCAGCTTGGCACTTGATGTAATTCTCCTTGGAATTTGCCCTTTTTGAGTTTGGATCT
TGGTTCATTCTCAAGCCTCAGACAGTGGTTCAAAGTTTTTTTCTTCCATTTCAGGTGTCGTGAGAAGGGC
GAATTCGACCCAAGTTTGTACAAAAAAGCAGGCTGGATCCAGGTGCCACCATGGTGAGCGAGCTGATTAA
GGAGAACATGCACATGAAGCTGTACATGGAGGGCACCGTGAACAACCACCACTTCAAGTGCACATCCGAG
GGCGAAGGCAAGCCCTACGAGGGCACCCAGACCATGAGAATCAAGGCGGTCGAGGGCGGCCCTCTCCCCT
TCGCCTTCGACATCCTGGCTACCAGCTTCATGTACGGCAGCAAAACCTTCATCAACCACACCCAGGGCAT
CCCCGACTTCTTTAAGCAGTCCTTCCCCGAGGGCTTCACATGGGAGAGAGTCACCACATACGAAGATGGG
GGCGTGCTGACCGCTACCCAGGACACCAGCCTCCAGGACGGCTGCCTCATCTACAACGTCAAGATCAGAG
GGGTGAACTTCCCATCCAACGGCCCTGTGATGCAGAAGAAAACACTCGGCTGGGAGGCCTCCACCGAGAC
ACTGTACCCCGCTGACGGCGGCCTGGAAGGCAGAGCCGACATGGCCCTGAAGCTCGTGGGCGGGGGCCAC
CTGATCTGCAACCTTAAGACCACATACAGATCCAAGAAACCCGCTAAGAACCTCAAGATGCCCGGCGTCT
ACTATGTGGACAGGAGACTGGAAAGAATCAAGGAGGCCGACAAAGAGACATACGTCGAGCAGCACGAGGT
GGCTGTGGCCAGATACTGCGACCTCCCTAGCAAACTGGGGCACAAACTTAATTGAGAATTCTACCACCCA
GCTTTCTTGTACAAAGTGGTACGTCTCAAGACCAGAGGTCTCTGCTTGATCACTGCACTCAGCACCAGGA
TATTGTTCACTCAGCACCAGGATATTGTTCACTCAGCACCAGGATATTGTTCACTCAGCACCAGGATATT
GTTCAACCAGAAGAGACCTGTGCTTCACTCCTCAGGTGCAGGCTGCCTATCAGAAGGTGGTGGCTGGTGT
GGCCAATGCCCTGGCTCACAAATACCACTGAGATCTTTTTCCCTCTGCCAAAAATTATGGGGACATCATG
AAGCCCCTTGAGCATCTGACTTCTGGCTAATAAAGGAAATTTATTTTCATTGCAATAGTGTGTTGGAATT
TTTTGTGTCTCTCACTCGGAAGGACATATGGGAGGGCAAATCATTTAAAACATCAGAATGAGTATTTGGT
TTAGAGTTTGGCAACATATGCCCATATGCTGGCTGCCATGAACAAAGGTTGGCTATAAAGAGGTCATCAG
TATATGAAACAGCCCCCTGCTGTCCATTCCTTATTCCATAGAAAAGCCTTGACTTGAGGTTAGATTTTTT
TTATATTTTGTTTTGTGTTATTTTTTTCTTTAACATCCCTAAAATTTTCCTTACATGTTTTACTAGCCAG
ATTTTTCCTCCTCTCCTGACTACTCCCAGTCATAGCTGTCCCTCTTCTCTTATGGAGATCCCGAGCGGTG
CGTTTTTATGCTTGTAGTATTGTATAATGTTTTTAAGATCCAAGCTTCTGACCTCTTCTCTTCCTCCCAC
AGGGCCTCGAGACAATTGCATCGATGGTACCAGTGAAAGTCTGCAATGAATTCGAGTTGGCGCGCCTGTC
ATTCTAAATCTCTCTTTCAGCCTAAAGCTTTTTCCCCGTATCCCCCCAGGTGTCTGCAGGCTCAAAGAGC
AGCGAGAAGCGTTCAGAGGAAAGCGATCCCGTGCCACCTTCCCCGTGCCCGGGCTGTCCCCGCACGCTGC
CGGCTCGGGGATGCGGGGGGAGCGCCGGACCGGAGCGGAGCCCCGGGCGGCTCGCTGCTGCCCCCTAGCG
GGGGAGGGACGTAATTACATCCCTGGGGGCTTTGGGAGGGGGCTGTCCCCGTGAGCTCCCAGGCGCGCCT
GTCATTCTAAATCTCTCTTTCAGCCTAAAGCTTTTTCCCCGTATCCCCCCAGGTGTCTGCAGGCTCAAAG
AGCAGCGAGAAGCGTTCAGAGGAAAGCGATCCCGTGCCACCTTCCCCGTGCCCGGGCTGTCCCCGCACGC
TGCCGGCTCGGGGATGCGGGGGGAGCGCCGGACCGGAGCGGAGCCCCGGGCGGCTCGCTGCTGCCCCCTA
GCGGGGGAGGGACGTAATTACATCCCTGGGGGCTTTGGGGGGGGGCTGTCCCCGTGAGCTCCCAGGCGCG
CCAACTCGGTACCGTATCGATGTCGACGTTAACGCTAGTGATATCAACTTTGTATAGAAAAGTTGGCTCC
GAATTCGCCCTTGACAGCAGAGATCCAGTTTGGTTAATTAATTGGCTCCGGTGCCCGTCAGTGGGCAGAG
CGCACATCGCCCACAGTCCCCGAGAAGTTGTGGGGAGGGGTCGGCAATTGAACCGGTGCCTAGAGAAGGT
GGCGCGGGGTAAACTGGGAAAGTGATGTCGTGTACTGGCTCCGCCTTTTTCCCGAGGGTGGGGGAGAACC
GTATATAAGTGCAGTAGTCGCCGTGAACGTTCTTTTTCGCAACGGGTTTGCCGCCAGAACACAGGTAAGT
GCCGTGTGTGGTTCCCGCGGGCCTGGCCTCTTTACGGGTTATGGCCCTTGCGTGCCTTGAATTACTTCCA
CCTGGCTGCAGTACGTGATTCTTGATCCCGAGCTTCGGGTTGGAAGTGGGTGGGAGAGTTCGAGGCCTTG
CGCTTAAGGAGCCCCTTCGCCTCGTGCTTGAGTTGAGGCCTGGCCTGGGCGCTGGGGCCGCCGCGTGCGA
ATCTGGTGGCACCTTCGCGCCTGTCTCGCTGCTTTCGATAAGTCTCTAGCCATTTAAAATTTTTGATGAC
CTGCTGCGACGCTTTTTTTCTGGCAAGATAGTCTTGTAAATGCGGGCCAAGATCTGCACACTGGTATTTC
GGTTTTTGGGGCCGCGGGCGGCGACGGGGCCCGTGCGTCCCAGCGCACATGTTCGGCGAGGCGGGGCCTG
CGAGCGCGGCCACCGAGAATCGGACGGGGGTAGTCTCAAGCTGGCCGGCCTGCTCTGGTGCCTGGCCTCG
CGCCGCCGTGTATCGCCCCGCCCTGGGCGGCAAGGCTGGCCCGGTCGGCACCAGTTGCGTGAGCGGAAAG
ATGGCCGCTTCCCGGCCCTGCTGCAGGGAGCTCAAAATGGAGGACGCGGCGCTCGGGAGAGCGGGCGGGT
GAGTCACCCACACAAAGGAAAAGGGCCTTTCCGTCCTCAGCCGTCGCTTCATGTGACTCCACGGAGTACC
GGGCGCCGTCCAGGCACCTCGATTAGTTCTCGAGCTTTTGGAGTACGTCGTCTTTAGGTTGGGGGGAGGG
GTTTTATGCGATGGAGTTTCCCCACACTGAGTGGGTGGAGACTGAAGTTAGGCCAGCTTGGCACTTGATG
TAATTCTCCTTGGAATTTGCCCTTTTTGAGTTTGGATCTTGGTTCATTCTCAAGCCTCAGACAGTGGTTC
AAAGTTTTTTTCTTCCATTTCAGGTGTCGTGAGAAGGGCGAATTCGACCCAAGTTTGTACAAAAAAGCAG
GCTCGCCACCATGGTGAGCAAGGGCGAGGAGCTGTTCACCGGGGTGGTGCCCATCCTGGTCGAGCTGGAC
GGCGACGTAAACGGCCACAAGTTCAGCGTGAGGGGCGAGGGCGAGGGCGATGCCACCAACGGCAAGCTGA
CCCTGAAGTTCATCTGCACCACCGGCAAGCTGCCCGTGCCCTGGCCCACCCTCGTGACCACCCTGAGCCA
CGGCGTGCAGTGCTTCGCCCGCTACCCCGACCACATGAAGCAGCACGACTTCTTCAAGTCCGCCATGCCC
GAAGGCTACGTCCAGGAGCGCACCATCTTCTTCAAGGACGACGGCACCTACAAGACCCGCGCCGAGGTGA
AGTTCGAGGGCGACACCCTAGTGAACCGCATCGAGCTGAAGGGCGTCGACTTCAAGGAGGACGGCAACAT
CCTGGGGCACAAGCTGGAGTACAACTTCAACAGCCACAACATCTATATCATGGCCGTCAAGCAGAAGAAC
GGCATCAAGGTGAACTTCAAGATCCGCCACAACGTGGAGGACGGCAGCGTGCAGCTCGCCGACCACTACC
AGCAGAACACCCCCATCGGCGACGGCCCCGTGCTGCTGCCCGACAGCCACTACCTGAGCACCCAGTCCGT
GCTGAGCAAAGACCCCAACGAGAAGCGCGATCACATGGTCCTGCTGGAGTTCCGCACCGCCGCCGGGATC
ACTCTCGGCATGGACGAGCTGTACAAGTAATACCACCCAGCTTTCTTGTACAAAGTGGTACGCGTGAATT
CACTCCTCAGGTGCAGGCTGCCTATCAGAAGGTGGTGGCTGGTGTGGCCAATGCCCTGGCTCACAAATAC
CACTGAGATCTTTTTCCCTCTGCCAAAAATTATGGGGACATCATGAAGCCCCTTGAGCATCTGACTTCTG
GCTAATAAAGGAAATTTATTTTCATTGCAATAGTGTGTTGGAATTTTTTGTGTCTCTCACTCGGAAGGAC
ATATGGGAGGGCAAATCATTTAAAACATCAGAATGAGTATTTGGTTTAGAGTTTGGCAACATATGCCCAT
ATGCTGGCTGCCATGAACAAAGGTTGGCTATAAAGAGGTCATCAGTATATGAAACAGCCCCCTGCTGTCC
ATTCCTTATTCCATAGAAAAGCCTTGACTTGAGGTTAGATTTTTTTTATATTTTGTTTTGTGTTATTTTT
TTCTTTAACATCCCTAAAATTTTCCTTACATGTTTTACTAGCCAGATTTTTCCTCCTCTCCTGACTACTC
CCAGTCATAGCTGTCCCTCTTCTCTTATGGAGATCCCTCGACCTGCAGCCCAAGCTTGGCGTAATCATGG
TCATAGCTGTTTCCTGTGTGAAATTGTTATCCGCTCACAATTCCACACAACATACGAGCCGGAAGCATAA
AGTGTAAAGCCTGGGGTGCCTAATGAGTGAGCTAACTCACATTAATTGCGTTGCGCTCACTGCCCGCTTT
CCAGTCGGGAAACCTGTCGTGCCAGCGGATCGACAGTACTAAGCTTGGTCTAATACCCAATCTCTCGTCT
TATCCAGATGTTTTATACGCCTCTGGCCCGTGTCTCAAAATCTCTGATGTTACATTGCACAAGATAAAAT
AATATCATCATGAACAATAAAACTGTCTGCTTACATAAACAGTAATACAAGGGGTGTTATGAGCCATATT
CAACGGGAAACGTCGAGGCCGCGATTAAATTCCAACATGGATGCTGATTTATATGGGTATAAATGGGCTC
GCGATAATGTCGGGCAATCAGGTGCGACAATCTATCGCTTGTATGGGAAGCCCGATGCGCCAGAGTTGTT
TCTGAAACATGGCAAAGGTAGCGTTGCCAATGATGTTACAGATGAGATGGTCAGACTAAACTGGCTGACG
GAATTTATGCCTCTTCCGACCATCAAGCATTTTATCCGTACTCCTGATGATGCATGGTTACTCACCACTG
CGATCCCCGGAAAAACAGCATTCCAGGTATTAGAAGAATATCCTGATTCAGGTGAAAATATTGTTGATGC
GCTGGCAGTGTTCCTGCGCCGGTTGCATTCGATTCCTGTTTGTAATTGTCCTTTTAACAGCGATCGCGTA
TTTCGTCTCGCTCAGGCGCAATCACGAATGAATAACGGTTTGGTTGATGCGAGTGATTTTGATGACGAGC
GTAATGGCTGGCCTGTTGAACAAGTCTGGAAAGAAATGCATAAACTTTTGCCATTCTCACCGGATTCAGT
CGTCACTCATGGTGATTTCTCACTTGATAACCTTATTTTTGACGAGGGGAAATTAATAGGTTGTATTGAT
GTTGGACGAGTCGGAATCGCAGACCGATACCAGGATCTTGCCATCCTATGGAACTGCCTCGGTGAGTTTT
CTCCTTCATTACAGAAACGGCTTTTTCAAAAATATGGTATTGATAATCCTGATATGAATAAATTGCAGTT
TCATTTGATGCTCGATGAGTTTTTCTAATCAGAATTGGTTAATTGGTTGTAACACTGGCAGAGCATTACG
CTGACTTGACGGGACGGCGCAAGCTCATGACCAAAATCCCTTAACGTGAGTTACGCGTCGTTCCACTGAG
CGTCAGAGGTATCACTAGTATTACAGAGGTAAGTTATAACAGTCGCCTAACCC
Features (pLannotate 1.2.2; 28 found; start..end, strand, type, name):
     87..675     -  rep_origin     ori: high-copy-number ColE1/pMB1/pBR322/pUC origin of replication
    846..1706    -  CDS            AmpR: β-lactamase; bla; confers resistance to ampicillin, carbenicillin, and related antibiotics
   1707..1778    -  promoter       AmpR promoter: bla
   1857..2456    +  CDS            PuroR: puromycin N-acetyltransferase; pac from Streptomyces alboniger; confers resistance to puromycin
   2461..2541    +  CDS            HBB (fragment): HBB_PONPY - Experimental evidence at transcript level: Swiss-Prot protein existence level 2. Involved in oxygen transport from the lung to the various peripheral tissues. From Pongo pygmaeus (Bornean orangutan).
   2612..2667    +  polyA_signal   β-globin poly(A) signal: rabbit β-globin polyadenylation signal (Gil and Proudfoot, 1987)
   3646..3666    +  protein_bind   attB4: mutant version of attB; core recombination site for the Gateway® BP reaction BP Clonase™
   3734..3945    +  promoter       EF-1α core promoter: core promoter for human elongation factor EF-1α
   3946..4884    +  intron         EF-1α intron A: intron upstream of the start codon of human EF-1α
   4911..4931    +  protein_bind   attB1: mutant version of attB; core recombination site for the Gateway® BP reaction BP Clonase™
   4951..5646    +  CDS            mKate2: mKate2 is a basic (constitutively fluorescent) red fluorescent protein published in 2009, derived from Entacmaea quadricolor. It is reported to be a rapidly-maturing monomer with moderate acid sensitivity.
   5666..5690    -  protein_bind   attB2: mutant version of attB; recombination site for the Gateway® BP reaction BP Clonase™
   5834..5908    +  CDS            HBB (fragment): HBB_PONPY - Experimental evidence at transcript level: Swiss-Prot protein existence level 2. Involved in oxygen transport from the lung to the various peripheral tissues. From Pongo pygmaeus (Bornean orangutan).
   5979..6034    +  polyA_signal   β-globin poly(A) signal: rabbit β-globin polyadenylation signal (Gil and Proudfoot, 1987)
   6418..6443    +  misc_feature   SA: splice acceptor site
   7115..7135    +  protein_bind   attB4: mutant version of attB; core recombination site for the Gateway® BP reaction BP Clonase™
   7203..7414    +  promoter       EF-1α core promoter: core promoter for human elongation factor EF-1α
   7415..8353    +  intron         EF-1α intron A: intron upstream of the start codon of human EF-1α
   8380..8400    +  protein_bind   attB1: mutant version of attB; core recombination site for the Gateway® BP reaction BP Clonase™
   8411..9127    +  CDS            EBFP2: EBFP2 is a basic (constitutively fluorescent) blue fluorescent protein published in 2007, derived from Aequorea victoria. It is reported to be a rapidly-maturing monomer with moderate acid sensitivity.
   9135..9159    -  protein_bind   attB2: mutant version of attB; recombination site for the Gateway® BP reaction BP Clonase™
   9163..9243    +  CDS            HBB (fragment): HBB_PONPY - Experimental evidence at transcript level: Swiss-Prot protein existence level 2. Involved in oxygen transport from the lung to the various peripheral tissues. From Pongo pygmaeus (Bornean orangutan).
   9314..9369    +  polyA_signal   β-globin poly(A) signal: rabbit β-globin polyadenylation signal (Gil and Proudfoot, 1987)
   9752..9774    -  protein_bind   lac operator (fragment): The lac repressor binds to the lac operator to inhibit transcription in E. coli. This inhibition can be relieved by adding lactose or isopropyl-β-D-thiogalactopyranoside (IPTG). lac repressor encoded by lacI
   9778..9808    -  promoter       lac promoter: promoter for the E. coli lac operon
   9823..9844    -  protein_bind   CAP binding site: CAP binding activates transcription in the presence of cAMP. E. coli catabolite activator protein
   9857..9896    -  CDS            lacI (fragment): lac repressor; lacI; The lac repressor binds to the lac operator to inhibit transcription in E. coli. This inhibition can be relieved by adding lactose or isopropyl-β-D-thiogalactopyranoside (IPTG).
  10069..10878   +  CDS            KanR: aminoglycoside phosphotransferase; aph(3')-Ia; confers resistance to kanamycin in bacteria or G418 (Geneticin®) in eukaryotes
