[The description below was written by a language model from this plasmid's Addgene catalogue record and pLannotate feature annotations shown in this document.]
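Description:
LSB-hsa-miR-338-5p is a mammalian expression and synthetic-biology plasmid of about 11 kb, built on the Low Sensor Backbone (LSB) and designed to report the activity of the human microRNA miR-338-5p by fluorescence. It is propagated in E. coli from a high-copy ColE1/pUC-type origin and carries both an ampicillin (β-lactamase) and a kanamycin (aph(3')-Ia) resistance gene, matching the dual selection listed in the catalogue. A puromycin N-acetyltransferase coding region followed by a rabbit β-globin polyadenylation signal is also present for puromycin selection in mammalian cells. No promoter driving it was annotated in the feature table.

The payload consists of two parallel transcription units with the same architecture. Each has a human EF-1α core promoter with its intron A, a fluorescent protein coding sequence flanked by Gateway attB1 and attB2 sites (with attB4 upstream of the promoter), and a β-globin 3' region with poly(A) signal. One unit expresses the red protein mKate2 and, according to the record, carries the hsa-miR-338-5p target in its 3' UTR. That target site is not itself annotated in the feature table. The other unit expresses the blue protein EBFP2 without a target and serves as an internal reference for delivery and expression. When miR-338-5p is active in a transfected cell, it represses mKate2, so the mKate2-to-EBFP2 ratio gives a normalised measure of miRNA activity.

The depositor notes that the repeated poly(A) elements make the plasmid inherently unstable. The depositor also reports small insertions flanking the puromycin coding region in the physical plasmid relative to the deposited sequence, which do not affect puromycin selection.
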