Addgene plasmid #103451: LSB-hsa-miR-338-5p
Purpose: Used to sense miRNA activity using fluorescence based tools. hsa-miR-338-5p target in 3' UTR of of mKate. miRNA activity can be measured by the repression of mKate2 relative to EBFP2 fluorescent proteins . Plasmid is inherently unstable; please see Depositor Comments
Depositing lab: Ron Weiss. Depositing organization: Massachusetts Institute of Technology. Publication: A mixed antagonistic/synergistic miRNA repression model enables accurate predictions of multi-input miRNA sensor activity. Gam JJ, Babb J, Weiss R. Nat Commun. 2018 Jun 22;9(1):2430. doi: 10.1038/s41467-018-04575-0. PubMed 29934631.
Backbone
  Vector backbone: Low Sensor Backbone (LSB)
  Vector type: Mammalian Expression, Synthetic Biology
Growth in bacteria
  Bacterial resistance: Ampicillin and Kanamycin, 100 & 50 μg/mL
  Growth temperature: 30°C
  Growth strain: NEB Stable
  Copy number: High Copy
Gene/Insert
  Gene/Insert name: hsa-miR-338-5p target
  Species: H. sapiens (human)
  Entrez Gene: MIR338 (a.k.a. MIRN338, hsa-mir-338, mir-338)
  Promoter: EF-1a
  Cloning method: Gibson Cloning
Terms and licenses: Academic/Nonprofit Terms; Industry Terms: Not Available to Industry
Depositor comments: Please note that this plasmid is inherently unstable due to a repeating poly A element. We recommend performing a diagnostic digest on multiple colonies upon receipt. The depositors would like to note the presence of several discrepancies between the depositor sequence and physical plasmid sequence. In particular, the sequences upstream and downstream of the puromycin coding region have 10 bp insertions which do not affect the ability to perform puromycin selection. The sequences for those regions within the physical plasmids are as follows: Upstream of Puro: GAATTCGACCGCCTGTCTCAAGGTGCCACC; Downstream of Puro: GCTTTGAGACTACGCGTGAATTCACTCCTC.
How to cite: LSB-hsa-miR-338-5p was a gift from Ron Weiss (Addgene plasmid # 103451 ; http://n2t.net/addgene:103451 ; RRID:Addgene_103451)
