>Addgene plasmid #103451 | LSB-hsa-miR-338-5p | depositor partial sequence | sequence record 195952 | hsa-miR-338-5p target
CACTCAGCACCAGGATATTGTT
