>Addgene plasmid #103451 | LSB-hsa-miR-338-5p | addgene partial sequence | sequence record 270651 | mKate2-F 5'-ACCCGCTAAGAACCTCAAGA-3'
ATCAAGGAGGCCGACAAAGAGACATACGTCGAGCAGCACGAGGTGGCTGTGGCCAGATACTGCGACCTCC
CTAGCAAACTGGGGCACAAACTTAATTGAGAATTCTACCACCCAGCTTTCTTGTACAAAGTGGTACGTCT
CAAGACCAGAGGTCTCTGCTTGATCACTGCACTCAGCACCAGGATATTGTTCACTCAGCACCAGGATATT
GTTCACTCAGCACCAGGATATTGTTCACTCAGCACCAGGATATTGTTCAACCAGAAGAGACCTGTGCTTC
ACTCCTCAGGTGCAGGCTGCCTATCAGAAGGTGGTGGCTGGTGTGGCCAATGCCCTGGCTCACAAATACC
ACTGAGATCTTTT
